Addgene plasmid #174586: pICSL30022
Purpose: Level 0 N-terminal tag module carrying Twin Streptavidin uncleavable
Depositing lab: Mark Banfield. Depositing organization: John Innes Centre.
Backbone
  Vector backbone: pUAP1
  Vector type: Synthetic Biology
Growth in bacteria
  Bacterial resistance: Spectinomycin, 50 μg/mL
  Growth temperature: 37°C
  Growth strain: DH5alpha
  Copy number: High Copy
Gene/Insert
  Gene/Insert name: Twin Streptavidin uncleavable
  Species: Synthetic
  Cloning method: Unknown
  Sequencing primers: 5′ TCTGTGGATAACCGTATTACCGC; 3′ CCGAAAAGTGCCACCTGACG
Terms and licenses: Academic/Nonprofit Terms; Industry Terms: Not Available to Industry
How to cite: pICSL30022 was a gift from Mark Banfield (Addgene plasmid # 174586 ; http://n2t.net/addgene:174586 ; RRID:Addgene_174586)
