[The description below was written by a language model from this plasmid's Addgene catalogue record and pLannotate feature annotations shown in this document.]
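Description:
pICSL30022 is a small (about 2.3 kb) synthetic-biology part plasmid built on the pUAP1 backbone, a universal acceptor used for housing standard parts in hierarchical modular (Golden Gate/MoClo-style) assembly schemes. It is catalogued as a Level 0 module, meaning it stores a single basic part rather than a complete transcription unit. That part is an N-terminal tag, a synthetic twin "Streptavidin" affinity tag described as uncleavable. This presumably means no protease recognition site separates the tag from the fusion partner, so the tag stays on the expressed protein. The record does not give the cloning method, the flanking assembly overhangs or the restriction enzymes used to release the part.

The plasmid is propagated in E. coli at high copy from a ColE1/pUC-type origin. It is selected with spectinomycin through an aadA aminoglycoside adenylyltransferase gene, with an AmpR (bla) promoter annotated upstream of the resistance region in the same orientation. The short gentamicin acetyltransferase and integrase fragments flanking aadA are most likely remnants of the integron context from which the resistance cassette was derived, and the small lacI fragment looks like another backbone remnant; none of these would be functional. The automated annotation did not detect the tag insert, which probably lies in the unannotated stretch between the resistance cassette and the origin. No promoter or terminator for expressing the tag is recorded, consistent with a part-storage vector. In use, the module would be combined with promoter, coding sequence and terminator parts to build expression units encoding N-terminally tagged proteins for affinity purification or detection.
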