Features (pLannotate 1.2.2; 6 found; start..end, strand, type, name):
    163..951     -  CDS            aadA: S3AD_ECOLX - Experimental evidence at protein level: Swiss-Prot protein existence level 1. Mediates bacterial resistance to the antibiotics streptomycin and spectinomycin. From Escherichia coli.
    958..1014    -  CDS            GmR (fragment): gentamycin acetyltransferase; aacC1; confers resistance to gentamycin
   1102..1182    +  CDS            int (fragment): INT2_ECOLX - Protein inferred from homology: Swiss-Prot protein existence level 3. Putative integrase believed to be involved in the insertion of antibiotic resistance genes into plasmids and transposons. From Escherichia coli.
   1173..1277    -  promoter       AmpR promoter: bla
   1515..1564    -  CDS            lacI (fragment): lac repressor; lacI; The lac repressor binds to the lac operator to inhibit transcription in E. coli. This inhibition can be relieved by adding lactose or isopropyl-β-D-thiogalactopyranoside (IPTG).
   1747..2335    -  rep_origin     ori: high-copy-number ColE1/pMB1/pBR322/pUC origin of replication
>Addgene plasmid #174586 | pICSL30022 | addgene full sequence | sequence record 344732 | Addgene NGS Result
GATCTTTTCTACGGGGTCTGACGCTCAGTGGAACGAAAACTCACGTTAAGGGATTTTGGTCATGAGATTA
TCAAAAAGGATCTTCACCTAGATCCTTTTAAATTAAAAATGAAGTTTTAAATCAATCTAAAGTATATATG
AGTAAACTTGGTCTGACAGTTATTTGCCGACTACCTTGGTGATCTCGCCTTTTACGTAATGGACAAATTC
TTCCAACTGATCTGCGCGCGAGGCCAAGCGATCTTCTTCTTGTCCAAGATAAGCCTGTCTAGCTTCAAGT
ATGACGGGCTGATACTGGGCCGGCAGGCGCTCCATTGCCCAGTCGGCAGCGACATCCTTCGGCGCGATTT
TGCCGGTTACTGCGCTGTACCAAATGCGGGACAACGTAAGCACTACATTTCGCTCATCGCCAGCCCAGTC
GGGCGGCGAGTTCCATAGCGTTAAGGTTTCATTTAGCGCCTCAAATAGATCCTGTTCAGGAACCGGATCA
AAGAGTTCCTCCGCCGCTGGACCTACCAAGGCAACGCTATGTTCTCTTGCTTTTGTCAGCAAGATAGCCA
GATCAATGTCGATCGTGGCTGGCTCGAAGATACCTGCAAGAATGTCATTGCGCTGCCATTCTCCAAATTG
CAGTTCGCGCTTAGCTGGATAACGCCACGGAATGATGTCGTCGTGCACAACAATGGTGACTTCTACAGCG
CGGAGAATCTCGCTCTCTCCAGGGGAAGCCGAAGTTTCCAAAAGGTCGTTGATCAAAGCTCGCCGCGTTG
TTTCATCAAGCCTTACGGTCACCGTAACCAGCAAATCAATATCGCTGTGTGGCTTCAGGCCGCCATCCAC
TGCGGAGCCGTACAAATGTACGGCCAGCAACGTCGGTTCGAGATGGCGCTCGATGACGCCAACTACCTCT
GATAGTTGAGTCGATACTTCGGCGATCACCGCTTCCCTCATGATGTTTAACTTTGTTTTAGGGCGACTGC
CCTGCTGCGTAACATCGTTGCTGCTCCATAACATCAAACATCGACCCACGGCGTAACGCGCTTGCTGCTT
GGATGCCCGAGGCATAGACTGTACCCCAAAAAAAAACAGTCATAACAAGCCATGAAAACCGCCACTGCGC
CGTTACCACCGCTGCGTTCGGTCAAGGTTCTGGACCAGTTGCGTGAGCGCATACTCTTCCTTTTTCAATA
TTATTGAAGCATTTATCAGGGTTATTGTCTCATGAGCGGATACATATTTGAATGTATTTAGAAAAATAAA
CAAATAGGGGTTCCGCGCACATTTCCCCGAAAAGTGCCACCTGACGTCTAAGAAACCATTATTATCATGA
CATTAACCTATAAAAATAGGCGTATCACGAGGCCCTTTCGTCCACTGAAGAGCCACTGTGGTCTCACCAT
GTCAGCTTGGTCCCACCCTCAATTCGAGAAAGGAGGCGGTTCAGGTGGCGGATCGGGGGGTTCTGCATGG
TCGCATCCTCAGTTTGAAAAGTCAGGAATGTGAGACCACGAGTGATTAATGAATCGGCCAACGCGCGGGG
AGAGGCGGTTTGCGTATTGGGCGCTCTTCCGCTTCCTCGCTCACTGACTCGCTGCGCTCGGTCGTTCGGC
TGCGGCGAGCGGTATCAGCTCACTCAAAGGCGGTAATACGGTTATCCACAGAATCAGGGGATAACGCAGG
AAAGAACATGTGAGCAAAAGGCCAGCAAAAGGCCAGGAACCGTAAAAAGGCCGCGTTGCTGGCGTTTTTC
CATAGGCTCCGCCCCCCTGACGAGCATCACAAAAATCGACGCTCAAGTCAGAGGTGGCGAAACCCGACAG
GACTATAAAGATACCAGGCGTTTCCCCCTGGAAGCTCCCTCGTGCGCTCTCCTGTTCCGACCCTGCCGCT
TACCGGATACCTGTCCGCCTTTCTCCCTTCGGGAAGCGTGGCGCTTTCTCATAGCTCACGCTGTAGGTAT
CTCAGTTCGGTGTAGGTCGTTCGCTCCAAGCTGGGCTGTGTGCACGAACCCCCCGTTCAGCCCGACCGCT
GCGCCTTATCCGGTAACTATCGTCTTGAGTCCAACCCGGTAAGACACGACTTATCGCCACTGGCAGCAGC
CACTGGTAACAGGATTAGCAGAGCGAGGTATGTAGGCGGTGCTACAGAGTTCTTGAAGTGGTGGCCTAAC
TACGGCTACACTAGAAGAACAGTATTTGGTATCTGCGCTCTGCTGAAGCCAGTTACCTTCGGAAAAAGAG
TTGGTAGCTCTTGATCCGGCAAACAAACCACCGCTGGTAGCGGTGGTTTTTTTGTTTGCAAGCAGCAGAT
TACGCGCAGAAAAAAAGGATCTCAAGAAGATCCTTT
